Addgene plasmid #165036: aav-tnt-gfp-v2
Purpose: (Empty Backbone) AAV-based delivery of GFP into cardiomyocytes in vivo
Depositing lab: William Pu. Depositing organization: Boston Children's Hospital. Publication: Sarcomeres regulate murine cardiomyocyte maturation through MRTF-SRF signaling. Guo Y, Cao Y, Jardin BD, Sethi I, Ma Q, Moghadaszadeh B, Troiano EC, Mazumdar N, Trembley MA, Small EM, Yuan GC, Beggs AH, Pu WT. Proc Natl Acad Sci U S A. 2021 Jan 12;118(2). pii: 2008861118. doi: 10.1073/pnas.2008861118. PubMed 33361330.
Backbone
  Vector backbone: aav-tnt-gfp-v2
  Vector type: AAV
Growth in bacteria
  Bacterial resistance: Ampicillin, 100 μg/mL
  Growth temperature: 37°C
  Growth strain: NEB Stable
  Copy number: Low Copy
Gene/Insert
  Gene/Insert name: None
Terms and licenses: Academic/Nonprofit Terms; Industry Terms: Not Available to Industry
How to cite: aav-tnt-gfp-v2 was a gift from William Pu (Addgene plasmid # 165036 ; http://n2t.net/addgene:165036 ; RRID:Addgene_165036)
