[The description below was written by a language model from this plasmid's Addgene catalogue record and pLannotate feature annotations shown in this document.]
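Description:
aav-tnt-gfp-v2 is a 4,984-nt AAV transfer plasmid catalogued as an empty backbone for delivering GFP to cardiomyocytes in vivo. It is propagated in E. coli under ampicillin selection (AmpR with its own bla promoter) and carries a ColE1/pUC-type origin; the repository lists it as low copy and grown in a recombination-deficient stable strain, a common precaution for plasmids carrying repeat-rich ITRs. Remnants of a pBluescript-type backbone are also annotated outside the viral genome, including an f1 origin, lacZα and lacI fragments, and the lac promoter/operator with its CAP binding site.

The packaged region is bounded by two AAV2 inverted terminal repeats, both annotated as fragments, one of which spans the sequence origin. These provide the cis signals for replication and encapsidation when rep, cap and helper functions are supplied in trans. Between them lie a chimeric β-globin/immunoglobulin intron, which generally improves mRNA processing and expression, a short T7 promoter, the EGFP coding sequence and a rabbit β-globin polyadenylation signal. The feature table does not annotate a mammalian promoter: the stretch between the MCS fragment and the intron is unlabelled. The "tnt" in the name and the stated cardiomyocyte purpose suggest a cardiac troponin T promoter occupies this position, but the record does not state this explicitly.

No additional insert is recorded, so the construct serves as a cardiomyocyte-directed GFP reporter or control vector. It could also serve as a parent for derivative expression cassettes. The associated work concerns maturation of murine cardiomyocytes.
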