Features (pLannotate 1.2.2; 16 found; start..end, strand, type, name):
    214..233     -  misc_feature   MCS (fragment): pBluescript multiple cloning site
    772..904     +  intron         chimeric intron: chimera between introns from human β-globin and immunoglobulin heavy chain genes
    949..967     +  promoter       T7 promoter: promoter for bacteriophage T7 RNA polymerase
   1028..1747    +  CDS            EGFP: the original enhanced GFP (Yang et al., 1996) mammalian codon-optimized
   1886..1941    +  polyA_signal   β-globin poly(A) signal: rabbit β-globin polyadenylation signal (Gil and Proudfoot, 1987)
   2034..2164    +  repeat_region  AAV2 ITR (fragment): inverted terminal repeat of adeno-associated virus serotype 2 inverted
   2178..2335    +  CDS            lacZα (fragment): LacZα fragment of β-galactosidase; lacZ fragment
   2340..2768    +  rep_origin     f1 ori (sequence partly withheld): f1 bacteriophage origin of replication; arrow indicates direction of (+) strand synthesis
   2821..2925    +  promoter       AmpR promoter: bla
   2926..3786    +  CDS            AmpR: β-lactamase; bla; confers resistance to ampicillin, carbenicillin, and related antibiotics
   3957..4545    +  rep_origin     ori: high-copy-number ColE1/pMB1/pBR322/pUC origin of replication
   4728..4820    +  CDS            lacI (fragment): lac repressor; lacI; The lac repressor binds to the lac operator to inhibit transcription in E. coli. This inhibition can be relieved by adding lactose or isopropyl-β-D-thiogalactopyranoside (IPTG).
   4833..4854    +  protein_bind   CAP binding site: CAP binding activates transcription in the presence of cAMP. E. coli catabolite activator protein
   4869..4899    +  promoter       lac promoter: promoter for the E. coli lac operon
   4907..4923    +  protein_bind   lac operator: The lac repressor binds to the lac operator to inhibit transcription in E. coli. This inhibition can be relieved by adding lactose or isopropyl-β-D-thiogalactopyranoside (IPTG). lac repressor encoded by lacI
   4984..130     -  repeat_region  AAV2 ITR (fragment) (across the origin): inverted terminal repeat of adeno-associated virus serotype 2 inverted
>Addgene plasmid #165036 | aav-tnt-gfp-v2 | addgene full sequence | sequence record 326329 | Addgene NGS Result
CTGCGCGCTCGCTCGCTCACTGAGGCCGCCCGGGCAAAGCCCGGGCGTCGGGCGACCTTTGGTCGCCCGG
CCTCAGTGAGCGAGCGAGCGCGCAGAGAGGGAGTGGCCAACTCCATCACTAGGGGTTCCTTGTAGTTAAT
GATTAACCCGCCATGCTACTTATCTACCAGGGTAATGGGGATCCTCTAGAACTATAGCTAGAATTCGCCC
TTACGGGCCCCCCCTCGAGGTCGGGATAAAAGCAGTCTGGGCTTTCACATGACAGCATCTGGGGCTGCGG
CAGAGGGTCGGGTCCGAAGCGCTGCCTTATCAGCGTCCCCAGCCCTGGGAGGTGACAGCTGGCTGGCTTG
TGTCAGCCCCTCGGGCACTCACGTATCTCCGTCCGACGGGTTTAAAATAGCAAAACTCTGAGGCCACACA
ATAGCTTGGGCTTATATGGGCTCCTGTGGGGGAAGGGGGAGCACGGAGGGGGCCGGGGCCGCTGCTGCCA
AAATAGCAGCTCACAAGTGTTGCATTCCTCTCTGGGCGCCGGGCACATTCCTGCTGGCTCTGCCCGCCCC
GGGGTGGGCGCCGGGGGGACCTTAAAGCCTCTGCCCCCCAAGGAGCCCTTCCCAGACAGCCGCCGGCACC
CACCGCTCCGTGGGACGATCCCCGAAGCTCTAGAGCTTTATTGCGGTAGTTTATCACAGTTAAATTGCTA
ACGCAGTCAGTGCTTCTGACACAACAGTCTCGAACTTAAGCTGCAGAAGTTGGTCGTGAGGCACTGGGCA
GGTAAGTATCAAGGTTACAAGACAGGTTTAAGGAGACCAATAGAAACTGGGCTTGTCGAGACAGAGAAGA
CTCTTGCGTTTCTGATAGGCACCTATTGGTCTTACTGACATCCACTTTGCCTTTCTCTCCACAGGTGTCC
ACTCCCAGTTCAATTACAGCTCTTAAGGCTAGAGTACTTAATACGACTCACTATAGGCTAGCCTCGAGAA
GCGGCCGCACTACTCCGCGGACTACTACTAGTTTCACGCGGGCCGCCATGGTGAGCAAGGGCGAGGAGCT
GTTCACCGGGGTGGTGCCCATCCTGGTCGAGCTGGACGGCGACGTAAACGGCCACAAGTTCAGCGTGTCC
GGCGAGGGCGAGGGCGATGCCACCTACGGCAAGCTGACCCTGAAGTTCATCTGCACCACCGGCAAGCTGC
CCGTGCCCTGGCCCACCCTCGTGACCACCCTGACCTACGGCGTGCAGTGCTTCAGCCGCTACCCCGACCA
CATGAAGCAGCACGACTTCTTCAAGTCCGCCATGCCCGAAGGCTACGTCCAGGAGCGCACCATCTTCTTC
AAGGACGACGGCAACTACAAGACCCGCGCCGAGGTGAAGTTCGAGGGCGACACCCTGGTGAACCGCATCG
AGCTGAAGGGCATCGACTTCAAGGAGGACGGCAACATCCTGGGGCACAAGCTGGAGTACAACTACAACAG
CCACAACGTCTATATCATGGCCGACAAGCAGAAGAACGGCATCAAGGTGAACTTCAAGATCCGCCACAAC
ATCGAGGACGGCAGCGTGCAGCTCGCCGACCACTACCAGCAGAACACCCCCATCGGCGACGGCCCCGTGC
TGCTGCCCGACAACCACTACCTGAGCACCCAGTCCGCCCTGAGCAAAGACCCCAACGAGAAGCGCGATCA
CATGGTCCTGCTGGAGTTCGTGACCGCCGCCGGGATCACTCTCGGCATGGACGAGCTGTACAAGTAATAA
GCTCGCGTGGTACCTCTAGAGTCGACCCGGGCGGCCTCGAGGACGGGGTGAACTACGCCTGAGGATCCGA
TCTTTTTCCCTCTGCCAAAAATTATGGGGACATCATGAAGCCCCTTGAGCATCTGACTTCTGGCTAATAA
AGGAAATTTATTTTCATTGCAATAGTGTGTTGGAATTTTTTGTGTCTCTCACTCGGAAGCAATTCGTTGA
TCTGAATTTCGACCACCCATAATACCCATTACCCTGGTAGATAAGTAGCATGGCGGGTTAATCATTAACT
ACAAGGAACCCCTAGTGATGGAGTTGGCCACTCCCTCTCTGCGCGCTCGCTCGCTCACTGAGGCCGGGCG
ACCAAAGGTCGCCCGACGCCCGGGCTTTGCCCGGGCGGCCTCAGTGAGCGAGCGAGCGCGCAGCCTTAAT
TAACCTAATTCACTGGCCGTCGTTTTACAACGTCGTGACTGGGAAAACCCTGGCGTTACCCAACTTAATC
GCCTTGCAGCACATCCCCCTTTCGCCAGCTGGCGTAATAGCGAAGAGGCCCGCACCGATCGCCCTTCCCA
ACAGTTGCGCAGCCTGAATGGCGAATGGG
[124 nt withheld, positions 2340-2463]
C
[91 nt withheld, positions 2465-2555]
A
[49 nt withheld, positions 2557-2605]
CCTTTGACGTTGGAGTCCACGTTCTTT
[37 nt withheld, positions 2633-2669]
ACCCTATCTCGGTCTATTCTTTTGATTTATAAGGGATTTTGCCGATTTCGGCCTATTGGTTAAAAAATGA
GCTGATTTAACAAAAATTTAACGCGAATTTTAACAAAATATTAACGCTTACAATTTAGGGGGCACTTTTC
GGGGAAATGTGCGCGGAACCCCTATTTGTTTATTTTTCTAAATACATTCAAATATGTATCCGCTCATGAG
ACAATAACCCTGATAAATGCTTCAATAATATTGAAAAAGGAAGAGTATGAGTATTCAACATTTCCGTGTC
GCCCTTATTCCCTTTTTTGCGGCATTTTGCCTTCCTGTTTTTGCTCACCCAGAAACGCTGGTGAAAGTAA
AAGATGCTGAAGATCAGTTGGGTGCACGAGTGGGTTACATCGAACTGGATCTCAACAGCGGTAAGATCCT
TGAGAGTTTTCGCCCCGAAGAACGTTTTCCAATGATGAGCACTTTTAAAGTTCTGCTATGTGGCGCGGTA
TTATCCCGTATTGACGCCGGGCAAGAGCAACTCGGTCGCCGCATACACTATTCTCAGAATGACTTGGTTG
AGTACTCACCAGTCACAGAAAAGCATCTTACGGATGGCATGACAGTAAGAGAATTATGCAGTGCTGCCAT
AACCATGAGTGATAACACTGCGGCCAACTTACTTCTGACAACGATCGGAGGACCGAAGGAGCTAACCGCT
TTTTTGCACAACATGGGGGATCATGTAACTCGCCTTGATCGTTGGGAACCGGAGCTGAATGAAGCCATAC
CAAACGACGAGCGTGACACCACGATGCCTGTAGCAATGGCAACAACGTTGCGCAAACTATTAACTGGCGA
ACTACTTACTCTAGCTTCCCGGCAACAATTAATAGACTGGATGGAGGCGGATAAAGTTGCAGGACCACTT
CTGCGCTCGGCCCTTCCGGCTGGCTGGTTTATTGCTGATAAATCTGGAGCCGGTGAGCGTGGGTCTCGCG
GTATCATTGCAGCACTGGGGCCAGATGGTAAGCCCTCCCGTATCGTAGTTATCTACACGACGGGGAGTCA
GGCAACTATGGATGAACGAAATAGACAGATCGCTGAGATAGGTGCCTCACTGATTAAGCATTGGTAACTG
TCAGACCAAGTTTACTCATATATACTTTAGATTGATTTAAAACTTCATTTTTAATTTAAAAGGATCTAGG
TGAAGATCCTTTTTGATAATCTCATGACCAAAATCCCTTAACGTGAGTTTTCGTTCCACTGAGCGTCAGA
CCCCGTAGAAAAGATCAAAGGATCTTCTTGAGATCCTTTTTTTCTGCGCGTAATCTGCTGCTTGCAAACA
AAAAAACCACCGCTACCAGCGGTGGTTTGTTTGCCGGATCAAGAGCTACCAACTCTTTTTCCGAAGGTAA
CTGGCTTCAGCAGAGCGCAGATACCAAATACTGTTCTTCTAGTGTAGCCGTAGTTAGGCCACCACTTCAA
GAACTCTGTAGCACCGCCTACATACCTCGCTCTGCTAATCCTGTTACCAGTGGCTGCTGCCAGTGGCGAT
AAGTCGTGTCTTACCGGGTTGGACTCAAGACGATAGTTACCGGATAAGGCGCAGCGGTCGGGCTGAACGG
GGGGTTCGTGCACACAGCCCAGCTTGGAGCGAACGACCTACACCGAACTGAGATACCTACAGCGTGAGCT
ATGAGAAAGCGCCACGCTTCCCGAAGGGAGAAAGGCGGACAGGTATCCGGTAAGCGGCAGGGTCGGAACA
GGAGAGCGCACGAGGGAGCTTCCAGGGGGAAACGCCTGGTATCTTTATAGTCCTGTCGGGTTTCGCCACC
TCTGACTTGAGCGTCGATTTTTGTGATGCTCGTCAGGGGGGCGGAGCCTATGGAAAAACGCCAGCAACGC
GGCCTTTTTACGGTTCCTGGCCTTTTGCTGGCCTTTTGCTCACATGTTCTTTCCTGCGTTATCCCCTGAT
TCTGTGGATAACCGTATTACCGCCTTTGAGTGAGCTGATACCGCTCGCCGCAGCCGAACGACCGAGCGCA
GCGAGTCAGTGAGCGAGGAAGCGGAAGAGCGCCCAATACGCAAACCGCCTCTCCCCGCGCGTTGGCCGAT
TCATTAATGCAGCTGGCACGACAGGTTTCCCGACTGGAAAGCGGGCAGTGAGCGCAACGCAATTAATGTG
AGTTAGCTCACTCATTAGGCACCCCAGGCTTTACACTTTATGCTTCCGGCTCGTATGTTGTGTGGAATTG
TGAGCGGATAACAATTTCACACAGGAAACAGCTATGACCATGATTACGCCAGATTTAATTAAGGCCTTAA
TTAGG
